Addgene plasmid #14990: pBlue-hFX(T133E)-HA
Depositing lab: Michael Ristow. Depositing organization: Friedrich-Schiller-Universitaet Jena.
Backbone
  Vector backbone: pBluescript II
  Backbone manufacturer: Stratagene
  Backbone size w/o insert (bp): 2961
  Vector type: Bacterial Expression
Growth in bacteria
  Bacterial resistance: Ampicillin, 100 μg/mL
  Growth temperature: 37°C
  Growth strain: DH5alpha
  Copy number: High Copy
Gene/Insert
  Gene/Insert name: human frataxin cDNA (alt names: hFX; FRX; frataxin)
  Species: H. sapiens (human)
  Insert size (bp): 700
  Mutation: changed threonine 133 to glutamic acid
  Entrez Gene: FXN (a.k.a. CyaY, FA, FARR, FRDA, X25)
  Tag / fusion protein: HA (C terminal on insert); AU1 (C terminal on insert)
  Cloning method: Restriction Enzyme; 5′ cloning site BamHI (not destroyed); 3′ cloning site EcoRI (not destroyed)
  Sequencing primers: 5′ T7
Terms and licenses: Academic/Nonprofit Terms; Industry Terms: Not Available to Industry
How to cite: pBlue-hFX(T133E)-HA was a gift from Michael Ristow (Addgene plasmid # 14990 ; http://n2t.net/addgene:14990 ; RRID:Addgene_14990)
