[The description below was written by a language model from this plasmid's Addgene catalogue record.]
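Description:
pBlue-hFX(T133E)-HA is a high-copy bacterial plasmid built on the pBluescript II phagemid backbone (about 3 kb without insert) and catalogued as a bacterial expression vector. It is maintained in standard E. coli cloning strains under ampicillin selection. No feature table accompanies the record, so the backbone elements are not itemised. pBluescript II vectors generally carry a pUC-type origin, an f1 origin for single-stranded DNA production, and a polylinker within the lacZα region flanked by T7 and T3 phage promoters. The listed T7 sequencing primer fits that layout.

The insert is a roughly 700 bp human frataxin (FXN) cDNA cloned between BamHI and EcoRI sites, both of which remain intact, so the fragment can be excised and moved into other vectors. The coding sequence carries a point mutation that changes threonine 133 to glutamic acid. Replacing a threonine with an acidic residue is a common way to mimic phosphorylation, but the record does not give the rationale for this change. HA and AU1 epitope tags are both listed at the C terminus of the insert, which would allow the mutant protein to be detected or immunoprecipitated with tag-specific antibodies.

The record does not specify which promoter drives the insert or give its orientation relative to the T7 and T3 promoters. Given the backbone, the plasmid most plausibly serves as a cloning and sequencing intermediate, a source of the tagged mutant cDNA for subcloning, or possibly a template for in vitro transcription. Frataxin is the mitochondrial protein deficient in Friedreich ataxia, and this variant would suit comparison with wild-type frataxin in functional studies.
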