>Addgene plasmid #14990 | pBlue-hFX(T133E)-HA | depositor partial sequence | sequence record 8202 | Author sequence
GGATCCGCCGGAGCAGCATGTGGACTCTCGGGCGCCGCGCAGTAGCCGGCCTCCTGGCGTCACCCAGCCC
GGCCCAGGCCCAGACCCTCACCCGGGTCCCGCGGCCGGCAGAGTTGGCCCCACTCTGCGGCCGCCGTGGC
CTGCGCACCGACATCGATGCGACCTGCACGCCCCGCCGCGCAAGTTCGAACCAACGTGGCCTCAACCAGA
TTTGGAATGTCAAAAAGCAGAGTGTCTATTTGATGAATTTGAGGAAATCTGGAACTTTGGGCCACCCAGG
CTCTCTAGATGAGACCACCTATGAAAGACTAGCAGAGGAAACGCTGGACTCTTTAGCAGAGTTTTTTGAA
GACCTTGCAGACAAGCCATACACGTTTGAGGACTATGATGTCTCCTTTGGGAGTGGTGTCTTAGAAGTCA
AACTGGGTGGAGATCTAGGAACCTATGTGATCAACAAGCAGACGCCAAACAAGCAAATCTGGCTATCTTC
TCCATCCAGTGGACCTAAGCGTTATGACTGGACTGGGAAAAACTGGGTGTACTCCCACGACGGCGTGTCC
CTCCATGAGCTGCTGGCCGCAGAGCTCACTAAAGCCTTAAAAACCAAACTGGACTTGTCTTCCTTGGCCT
ATTCCGGAAAAGATGCTTACCCTTACGACGTACCAGACTACGCAGACACGTACCGATACATCTAGAATTC
